>Addgene plasmid #89514 | LAMP-CeNL_pcDNA3 | addgene full sequence | sequence record 176627 | Addgene NGS Result
GTATCTGCTCCCTGCTTGTGTGTTGGAGGTCGCTGAGTAGTGCGCGAGCAAAATTTAAGCTACAACAAGG
CAAGGCTTGACCGACAATTGCATGAAGAATCTGCTTAGGGTTAGGCGTTTTGCGCTGCTTCGCGATGTAC
GGGCCAGATATACGCGTTGACATTGATTATTGACTAGTTATTAATAGTAATCAATTACGGGGTCATTAGT
TCATAGCCCATATATGGAGTTCCGCGTTACATAACTTACGGTAAATGGCCCGCCTGGCTGACCGCCCAAC
GACCCCCGCCCATTGACGTCAATAATGACGTATGTTCCCATAGTAACGCCAATAGGGACTTTCCATTGAC
GTCAATGGGTGGAGTATTTACGGTAAACTGCCCACTTGGCAGTACATCAAGTGTATCATATGCCAAGTAC
GCCCCCTATTGACGTCAATGACGGTAAATGGCCCGCCTGGCATTATGCCCAGTACATGACCTTATGGGAC
TTTCCTACTTGGCAGTACATCTACGTATTAGTCATCGCTATTACCATGGTGATGCGGTTTTGGCAGTACA
TCAATGGGCGTGGATAGCGGTTTGACTCACGGGGATTTCCAAGTCTCCACCCCATTGACGTCAATGGGAG
TTTGTTTTGGCACCAAAATCAACGGGACTTTCCAAAATGTCGTAACAACTCCGCCCCATTGACGCAAATG
GGCGGTAGGCGTGTACGGTGGGAGGTCTATATAAGCAGAGCTCTCTGGCTAACTAGAGAACCCACTGCTT
ACTGGCTTATCGAAATTAATACGACTCACTATAGGGAGACCCAAGCTTCGCCACCATGGCGGCCCCGGGC
GCCCGGCGTCCGCTGCTCCTGTTGCTGCTGGCAGGCCTTGCACACAGCGCCCCAGCACTGTTCGAGGTGA
AAGACAACAACGGTACAGCGTGTATAATGGCCAGCTTCTCTGCCTCCTTTCTGACCACCTATGAGGCTGG
ACATGTTTCTAAGGTCTCGAATATGACCCTGCCAGCCTCTGCAGAAGTCCTGAAGAATAGCAGCTCTTGT
GGTGAAAAGAATGCTTCTGAGCCCACCCTCGCAATCACCTTTGGAGAAGGATATTTACTGAAACTCACCT
TCACAAAAAACACAACACGTTACAGTGTCCAGCACATGTATTTCACATATAACCTGTCAGACACACAATT
CTTTCCCAATGCCAGCTCCAAAGGGCCCGACACTGTGGATTCCACAACTGACATCAAGGCAGACATCAAC
AAAACATACCGATGTGTCAGCGACATCAGGGTCTACATGAAGAATGTGACCATTGTGCTCTGGGACGCTA
CTATCCAGGCCTACCTGCCGAGTAGCAACTTCAGCAAGGAAGAGACACGCTGCCCACAGGATCAACCTTC
CCCAACTACTGGGCCACCCAGCCCCTCACCACCACTTGTGCCCACAAACCCCAGTGTGTCCAAGTACAAT
GTGACTGGTGACAATGGAACCTGCCTGCTGGCCTCTATGGCACTGCAACTCAACATCACCTACATGAAGA
AGGACAACACGACTGTGACCAGAGCATTCAACATCAACCCAAGTGACAAATATAGTGGGACTTGCGGTGC
CCAGTTGGTGACCCTGAAGGTGGGGAACAAGAGCAGAGTCCTGGAGCTGCAGTTTGGGATGAATGCCACT
TCTAGCCTGTTTTTCCTGCAAGGAGTTCAGTTGAACATGACTCTTCCTGATGCCATAGAGCCCACGTTCA
GCACCTCCAACTATTCCCTGAAAGCTCTTCAGGCCAGTGTCGGCAACTCATACAAGTGCAACAGTGAGGA
GCACATCTTTGTCAGCAAGGCGCTCGCCCTCAATGTCTTCAGCGTGCAAGTCCAGGCTTTCAGGGTAGAA
AGTGACAGGTTTGGGTCTGTGGAAGAGTGTGTACAGGACGGTAACAACATGCTGATCCCCATTGCTGTGG
GCGGGGCCCTGGCAGGGCTGGTCCTCATCGTCCTCATCGCCTACCTCATCGGCAGGAAGAGGAGTCACGC
GGGCTATCAGACCATCGGTACCGGCAGCGGTGGCGGTGGCAGCGGTGGCGGTGGCAGCGGTGGATCCATG
GTGAGCAAGGGCGAGGAGCTGTTCACCGGGGTGGTGCCCATCCTGGTCGAGCTGGACGGCGACGTAAACG
GCCACAAGTTCAGCGTGTCCGGCGAGGGCGAGGGCGATGCCACCTACGGCAAGCTGACCCTGAAGTTCAT
CTGCACCACCGGCAAGCTGCCCGTGCCCTGGCCCACCCTCGTGACCACCCTGTCCTGGGGCGTGCAGTGC
TTCGCCCGCTACCCCGACCACATGAAGCAGCACGACTTCTTCAAGTCCGCCATGCCCGAAGGCTACGTCC
AGGAGCGCACCATCTTCTTCAAGGACGACGGCAACTACAAGACCCGCGCCGAGGTGAAGTTCGAGGGCGA
CACCCTGGTGAACCGCATCGAGCTGAAGGGCATCGACTTCAAGGAGGACGGCAACATCCTGGGGCACAAG
CTGGAGTACAACTACTTTAGCGACAACGTCTATATCACCGCCGACAAGCAGAAGAACGGCATCAAGGCCA
ACTTCAAGATCCGCCACAACATCGAGGACGGCGGCGTGCAGCTCGCCGACCACTACCAGCAGAACACCCC
CATCGGCGACGGCCCCGTGCTGCTGCCCGACAACCACTACCTGAGCACCCAGTCCAAGCTGAGCAAAGAC
CCCAACGAGAAGCGCGATCACATGGTCCTGCTGGAGTTCGTGACCGCCGCCGGGTTGCATACACTCGAAG
ATTTCGTTGGGGACTGGCGACAGACAGCCGGCTACAACCTGGACCAAGTCCTTGAACAGGGAGGTGTGTC
CAGTTTGTTTCAGAATCTCGGGGTGTCCGTAACTCCGATCCAAAGGATTGTCCTGAGCGGTGAAAATGGG
CTGAAGATCGACATCCATGTCATCATCCCGTATGAAGGTCTGAGCGGCGACCAAATGGGCCAGATCGAAA
AAATTTTTAAGGTGGTGTACCCTGTGGATGATCATCACTTTAAGGTGATCCTGCACTATGGCACACTGGT
AATCGACGGGGTTACGCCGAACATGATCGACTATTTCGGACGGCCGTATGAAGGCATCGCCGTGTTCGAC
GGCAAAAAGATCACTGTAACAGGGACCCTGTGGAACGGCAACAAAATTATCGACGAGCGCCTGATCAACC
CCGACGGCTCCCTGCTGTTCCGAGTAACCATCAACGGAGTGACCGGCTGGCGGCTGTGCGAACGCATTCT
GGCGTAAGAATTCTGCAGATATCCATCACACTGGCGGCCGCTCGAGCATGCATCTAGAGGGCCCTATTCT
ATAGTGTCACCTAAATGCTAGAGCTCGCTGATCAGCCTCGACTGTGCCTTCTAGTTGCCAGCCATCTGTT
GTTTGCCCCTCCCCCGTGCCTTCCTTGACCCTGGAAGGTGCCACTCCCACTGTCCTTTCCTAATAAAATG
AGGAAATTGCATCGCATTGTCTGAGTAGGTGTCATTCTATTCTGGGGGGTGGGGTGGGGCAGGACAGCAA
GGGGGAGGATTGGGAAGACAATAGCAGGCATGCTGGGGATGCGGTGGGCTCTATGGCTTCTGAGGCGGAA
AGAACCAGCTGGGGCTCTAGGGGGTATCCCC
[124 nt withheld, positions 3672-3795]
C
[91 nt withheld, positions 3797-3887]
A
[49 nt withheld, positions 3889-3937]
CCTTTGACGTTGGAGTCCACGTTCTTT
[37 nt withheld, positions 3965-4001]
ACCCTATCTCGGTCTATTCTTTTGATTTATAAGGGATTTTGCCGATTTCGGCCTATTGGTTAAAAAATGA
GCTGATTTAACAAAAATTTAACGCGAATTAATTCTGTGGAATGTGTGTCAGTTAGGGTGTGGAAAGTCCC
CAGGCTCCCCAGCAGGCAGAAGTATGCAAAGCATGCATCTCAATTAGTCAGCAACCAGGTGTGGAAAGTC
CCCAGGCTCCCCAGCAGGCAGAAGTATGCAAAGCATGCATCTCAATTAGTCAGCAACCATAGTCCCGCCC
CTAACTCCGCCCATCCCGCCCCTAACTCCGCCCAGTTCCGCCCATTCTCCGCCCCATGGCTGACTAATTT
TTTTTATTTATGCAGAGGCCGAGGCCGCCTCTGCCTCTGAGCTATTCCAGAAGTAGTGAGGAGGCTTTTT
TGGAGGCCTAGGCTTTTGCAAAAAGCTCCCGGGAGCTTGTATATCCATTTTCGGATCTGATCAAGAGACA
GGATGAGGATCGTTTCGCATGATTGAACAAGATGGATTGCACGCAGGTTCTCCGGCCGCTTGGGTGGAGA
GGCTATTCGGCTATGACTGGGCACAACAGACAATCGGCTGCTCTGATGCCGCCGTGTTCCGGCTGTCAGC
GCAGGGGCGCCCGGTTCTTTTTGTCAAGACCGACCTGTCCGGTGCCCTGAATGAACTGCAGGACGAGGCA
GCGCGGCTATCGTGGCTGGCCACGACGGGCGTTCCTTGCGCAGCTGTGCTCGACGTTGTCACTGAAGCGG
GAAGGGACTGGCTGCTATTGGGCGAAGTGCCGGGGCAGGATCTCCTGTCATCTCACCTTGCTCCTGCCGA
GAAAGTATCCATCATGGCTGATGCAATGCGGCGGCTGCATACGCTTGATCCGGCTACCTGCCCATTCGAC
CACCAAGCGAAACATCGCATCGAGCGAGCACGTACTCGGATGGAAGCCGGTCTTGTCGATCAGGATGATC
TGGACGAAGAGCATCAGGGGCTCGCGCCAGCCGAACTGTTCGCCAGGCTCAAGGCGCGCATGCCCGACGG
CGAGGATCTCGTCGTGACCCATGGCGATGCCTGCTTGCCGAATATCATGGTGGAAAATGGCCGCTTTTCT
GGATTCATCGACTGTGGCCGGCTGGGTGTGGCGGACCGCTATCAGGACATAGCGTTGGCTACCCGTGATA
TTGCTGAAGAGCTTGGCGGCGAATGGGCTGACCGCTTCCTCGTGCTTTACGGTATCGCCGCTCCCGATTC
GCAGCGCATCGCCTTCTATCGCCTTCTTGACGAGTTCTTCTGAGCGGGACTCTGGGGTTCGAAATGACCG
ACCAAGCGACGCCCAACCTGCCATCACGAGATTTCGATTCCACCGCCGCCTTCTATGAAAGGTTGGGCTT
CGGAATCGTTTTCCGGGACGCCGGCTGGATGATCCTCCAGCGCGGGGATCTCATGCTGGAGTTCTTCGCC
CACCCCAACTTGTTTATTGCAGCTTATAATGGTTACAAATAAAGCAATAGCATCACAAATTTCACAAATA
AAGCATTTTTTTCACTGCATTCTAGTTGTGGTTTGTCCAAACTCATCAATGTATCTTATCATGTCTGTAT
ACCGTCGACCTCTAGCTAGAGCTTGGCGTAATCATGGTCATAGCTGTTTCCTGTGTGAAATTGTTATCCG
CTCACAATTCCACACAACATACGAGCCGGAAGCATAAAGTGTAAAGCCTGGGGTGCCTAATGAGTGAGCT
AACTCACATTAATTGCGTTGCGCTCACTGCCCGCTTTCCAGTCGGGAAACCTGTCGTGCCAGCTGCATTA
ATGAATCGGCCAACGCGCGGGGAGAGGCGGTTTGCGTATTGGGCGCTCTTCCGCTTCCTCGCTCACTGAC
TCGCTGCGCTCGGTCGTTCGGCTGCGGCGAGCGGTATCAGCTCACTCAAAGGCGGTAATACGGTTATCCA
CAGAATCAGGGGATAACGCAGGAAAGAACATGTGAGCAAAAGGCCAGCAAAAGGCCAGGAACCGTAAAAA
GGCCGCGTTGCTGGCGTTTTTCCATAGGCTCCGCCCCCCTGACGAGCATCACAAAAATCGACGCTCAAGT
CAGAGGTGGCGAAACCCGACAGGACTATAAAGATACCAGGCGTTTCCCCCTGGAAGCTCCCTCGTGCGCT
CTCCTGTTCCGACCCTGCCGCTTACCGGATACCTGTCCGCCTTTCTCCCTTCGGGAAGCGTGGCGCTTTC
TCATAGCTCACGCTGTAGGTATCTCAGTTCGGTGTAGGTCGTTCGCTCCAAGCTGGGCTGTGTGCACGAA
CCCCCCGTTCAGCCCGACCGCTGCGCCTTATCCGGTAACTATCGTCTTGAGTCCAACCCGGTAAGACACG
ACTTATCGCCACTGGCAGCAGCCACTGGTAACAGGATTAGCAGAGCGAGGTATGTAGGCGGTGCTACAGA
GTTCTTGAAGTGGTGGCCTAACTACGGCTACACTAGAAGAACAGTATTTGGTATCTGCGCTCTGCTGAAG
CCAGTTACCTTCGGAAAAAGAGTTGGTAGCTCTTGATCCGGCAAACAAACCACCGCTGGTAGCGGTGGTT
TTTTTGTTTGCAAGCAGCAGATTACGCGCAGAAAAAAAGGATCTCAAGAAGATCCTTTGATCTTTTCTAC
GGGGTCTGACGCTCAGTGGAACGAAAACTCACGTTAAGGGATTTTGGTCATGAGATTATCAAAAAGGATC
TTCACCTAGATCCTTTTAAATTAAAAATGAAGTTTTAAATCAATCTAAAGTATATATGAGTAAACTTGGT
CTGACAGTTACCAATGCTTAATCAGTGAGGCACCTATCTCAGCGATCTGTCTATTTCGTTCATCCATAGT
TGCCTGACTCCCCGTCGTGTAGATAACTACGATACGGGAGGGCTTACCATCTGGCCCCAGTGCTGCAATG
ATACCGCGAGACCCACGCTCACCGGCTCCAGATTTATCAGCAATAAACCAGCCAGCCGGAAGGGCCGAGC
GCAGAAGTGGTCCTGCAACTTTATCCGCCTCCATCCAGTCTATTAATTGTTGCCGGGAAGCTAGAGTAAG
TAGTTCGCCAGTTAATAGTTTGCGCAACGTTGTTGCCATTGCTACAGGCATCGTGGTGTCACGCTCGTCG
TTTGGTATGGCTTCATTCAGCTCCGGTTCCCAACGATCAAGGCGAGTTACATGATCCCCCATGTTGTGCA
AAAAAGCGGTTAGCTCCTTCGGTCCTCCGATCGTTGTCAGAAGTAAGTTGGCCGCAGTGTTATCACTCAT
GGTTATGGCAGCACTGCATAATTCTCTTACTGTCATGCCATCCGTAAGATGCTTTTCTGTGACTGGTGAG
TACTCAACCAAGTCATTCTGAGAATAGTGTATGCGGCGACCGAGTTGCTCTTGCCCGGCGTCAATACGGG
ATAATACCGCGCCACATAGCAGAACTTTAAAAGTGCTCATCATTGGAAAACGTTCTTCGGGGCGAAAACT
CTCAAGGATCTTACCGCTGTTGAGATCCAGTTCGATGTAACCCACTCGTGCACCCAACTGATCTTCAGCA
TCTTTTACTTTCACCAGCGTTTCTGGGTGAGCAAAAACAGGAAGGCAAAATGCCGCAAAAAAGGGAATAA
GGGCGACACGGAAATGTTGAATACTCATACTCTTCCTTTTTCAATATTATTGAAGCATTTATCAGGGTTA
TTGTCTCATGAGCGGATACATATTTGAATGTATTTAGAAAAATAAACAAATAGGGGTTCCGCGCACATTT
CCCCGAAAAGTGCCACCTGACGTCGACGGATCGGGAGATCTCCCGATCCCCTATGGTGCACTCTCAGTAC
AATCTGCTCTGATGCCGCATAGTTAAGCCA
Features (pLannotate 1.2.2; 23 found; start..end, strand, type, name):
    159..538     +  enhancer       CMV enhancer: human cytomegalovirus immediate early enhancer
    539..742     +  promoter       CMV promoter: human cytomegalovirus (CMV) immediate early promoter
    738..771     +  LTR            5' LTR (truncated) (fragment): truncated 5' long terminal repeat (LTR) from HIV-1
    787..805     +  promoter       T7 promoter: promoter for bacteriophage T7 RNA polymerase
    826..2046    +  CDS            LAMP1: rat lysosome-associated membrane glycoprotein 1
   2098..2787    +  CDS            mTurquoise2: mTurquoise2 is a basic (constitutively fluorescent) cyan fluorescent protein published in 2012, derived from Aequorea victoria. It is reported to be a rapidly-maturing monomer with very low acid sensitivity.
   2791..3297    +  CDS            Nluc: NanoLuc® luciferase human codon-optimized
   3358..3376    -  promoter       SP6 promoter: promoter for bacteriophage SP6 RNA polymerase
   3402..3626    +  polyA_signal   bGH poly(A) signal: bovine growth hormone polyadenylation signal
   3630..3651    +  promoter       SV40 promoter (fragment): SV40 enhancer and early promoter
   3672..4100    +  rep_origin     f1 ori (sequence partly withheld): f1 bacteriophage origin of replication; arrow indicates direction of (+) strand synthesis
   4114..4443    +  promoter       SV40 promoter: SV40 enhancer and early promoter
   4510..5301    +  CDS            neo: KKA2_KLEPN - Also known as kan, nptII. Experimental evidence at protein level: Swiss-Prot protein existence level 1. Resistance to kanamycin, neomycin, paromomycin, ribostamycin, butirosin and gentamicin B. From Klebsiella pneumoniae.
   5325..5483    +  CDS            ble (fragment): BLE_KLEPN - Experimental evidence at protein level: Swiss-Prot protein existence level 1. Binding protein with a strong affinity to the bleomycin family of antibiotics. Binds to CL990; an antimitotic-antibiotic compound. From Klebsiella pneumoniae.
   5478..5599    +  polyA_signal   SV40 poly(A) signal: SV40 polyadenylation signal
   5672..5688    -  protein_bind   lac operator: The lac repressor binds to the lac operator to inhibit transcription in E. coli. This inhibition can be relieved by adding lactose or isopropyl-β-D-thiogalactopyranoside (IPTG). lac repressor encoded by lacI
   5696..5726    -  promoter       lac promoter: promoter for the E. coli lac operon
   5741..5762    -  protein_bind   CAP binding site: CAP binding activates transcription in the presence of cAMP. E. coli catabolite activator protein
   5775..5867    -  CDS            lacI (fragment): lac repressor; lacI; The lac repressor binds to the lac operator to inhibit transcription in E. coli. This inhibition can be relieved by adding lactose or isopropyl-β-D-thiogalactopyranoside (IPTG).
   6050..6638    -  rep_origin     ori: high-copy-number ColE1/pMB1/pBR322/pUC origin of replication
   6809..7669    -  CDS            AmpR: β-lactamase; bla; confers resistance to ampicillin, carbenicillin, and related antibiotics
   7670..7774    -  promoter       AmpR promoter: bla
   7833..4       -  misc_feature   bom (fragment) (across the origin): basis of mobility region from pBR322
