[The description below was written by a language model from this plasmid's Addgene catalogue record and pLannotate feature annotations shown in this document.]
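Description:
LAMP-CeNL_pcDNA3 is a mammalian expression plasmid built on the pcDNA3 backbone, with a sequenced length of about 7.9 kb. It is propagated in E. coli through a high-copy ColE1/pUC-type origin with ampicillin selection (AmpR under its own bla promoter), and it also carries an f1 origin. For selection in mammalian cells, an SV40 early promoter drives the neomycin phosphotransferase gene, terminated by an SV40 poly(A) signal, allowing G418 selection of stable transfectants. A few short annotated fragments (a truncated HIV-1 LTR match, ble, lacI and bom pieces) appear to be backbone remnants rather than functional elements.

The payload is a single fusion open reading frame driven by the CMV immediate-early enhancer/promoter and terminated by the bovine growth hormone poly(A) signal, with flanking T7 and SP6 promoters typical of pcDNA3. The feature table shows rat LAMP1 (lysosome-associated membrane glycoprotein 1) at the N terminus, followed by the cyan fluorescent protein mTurquoise2 and then codon-optimized NanoLuc luciferase. The latter two together constitute CeNL, the roughly 1.2 kb synthetic insert cloned between BamHI and EcoRI, described as the cyan colour variant of a bright luminescent protein derived from NanoLuc. In designs of this kind, energy from the luciferase reaction is transferred to the adjacent fluorescent protein, which shifts the emission colour and increases its brightness. The LAMP1 moiety targets the reporter to lysosomal membranes, so the construct serves as a lysosome-localized cyan bioluminescent marker, suited to excitation-free live-cell imaging and to multicolour luminescence imaging alongside other colour variants from the same series.
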