Addgene plasmid #89514: LAMP-CeNL_pcDNA3
Purpose: Cyan color variant of bright luminescent protein, fused to Lysosomal-associated membrane protein 1
Depositing lab: Takeharu Nagai. Depositing organization: The University of Osaka. Publication: Five colour variants of bright luminescent protein for real-time multicolour bioimaging. Suzuki K, Kimura T, Shinoda H, Bai G, Daniels MJ, Arai Y, Nakano M, Nagai T. Nat Commun. 2016 Dec 14;7:13718. doi: 10.1038/ncomms13718. PubMed 27966527.
Backbone
  Vector backbone: pcDNA3
  Backbone manufacturer: Invitrogen
  Backbone size w/o insert (bp): 5400
  Vector type: Mammalian Expression
  Selectable markers: Neomycin (select with G418)
Growth in bacteria
  Bacterial resistance: Ampicillin, 100 μg/mL
  Growth temperature: 37°C
  Growth strain: DH5alpha
  Copy number: High Copy
Gene/Insert
  Gene/Insert name: CeNL
  Species: Synthetic
  Insert size (bp): 1200
  GenBank ID: LC128714
  Promoter: CMV
  Tag / fusion protein: LAMP1 (N terminal on insert)
  Cloning method: Restriction Enzyme; 5′ cloning site BamHI (not destroyed); 3′ cloning site EcoRI (not destroyed)
  Sequencing primers: 5′ CMV-F; 3′ BGHrev
Terms and licenses: Academic/Nonprofit Terms; Industry Terms: Not Available to Industry
Depositor comments: Derived from NanoLuc luciferase
How to cite: LAMP-CeNL_pcDNA3 was a gift from Takeharu Nagai (Addgene plasmid # 89514 ; http://n2t.net/addgene:89514 ; RRID:Addgene_89514)
