>Addgene plasmid #89514 | LAMP-CeNL_pcDNA3 | depositor partial sequence | sequence record 173454 | CeNL moiety
ATGGTGAGCAAGGGCGAGGAGCTGTTCACCGGGGTGGTGCCCATCCTGGTCGAGCTGGACGGCGACGTAA
ACGGCCACAAGTTCAGCGTGTCCGGCGAGGGCGAGGGCGATGCCACCTACGGCAAGCTGACCCTGAAGTT
CATCTGCACCACCGGCAAGCTGCCCGTGCCCTGGCCCACCCTCGTGACCACCCTGTCCTGGGGCGTGCAG
TGCTTCGCCCGCTACCCCGACCACATGAAGCAGCACGACTTCTTCAAGTCCGCCATGCCCGAAGGCTACG
TCCAGGAGCGCACCATCTTCTTCAAGGACGACGGCAACTACAAGACCCGCGCCGAGGTGAAGTTCGAGGG
CGACACCCTGGTGAACCGCATCGAGCTGAAGGGCATCGACTTCAAGGAGGACGGCAACATCCTGGGGCAC
AAGCTGGAGTACAACTACTTTAGCGACAACGTCTATATCACCGCCGACAAGCAGAAGAACGGCATCAAGG
CCAACTTCAAGATCCGCCACAACATCGAGGACGGCGGCGTGCAGCTCGCCGACCACTACCAGCAGAACAC
CCCCATCGGCGACGGCCCCGTGCTGCTGCCCGACAACCACTACCTGAGCACCCAGTCCAAGCTGAGCAAA
GACCCCAACGAGAAGCGCGATCACATGGTCCTGCTGGAGTTCGTGACCGCCGCCGGGTTGCATACACTCG
AAGATTTCGTTGGGGACTGGCGACAGACAGCCGGCTACAACCTGGACCAAGTCCTTGAACAGGGAGGTGT
GTCCAGTTTGTTTCAGAATCTCGGGGTGTCCGTAACTCCGATCCAAAGGATTGTCCTGAGCGGTGAAAAT
GGGCTGAAGATCGACATCCATGTCATCATCCCGTATGAAGGTCTGAGCGGCGACCAAATGGGCCAGATCG
AAAAAATTTTTAAGGTGGTGTACCCTGTGGATGATCATCACTTTAAGGTGATCCTGCACTATGGCACACT
GGTAATCGACGGGGTTACGCCGAACATGATCGACTATTTCGGACGGCCGTATGAAGGCATCGCCGTGTTC
GACGGCAAAAAGATCACTGTAACAGGGACCCTGTGGAACGGCAACAAAATTATCGACGAGCGCCTGATCA
ACCCCGACGGCTCCCTGCTGTTCCGAGTAACCATCAACGGAGTGACCGGCTGGCGGCTGTGCGAACGCAT
TCTGGCGTAA
